Addgene plasmid #76822: PI4K2A gRNA (BRDN0001147595)
Purpose: 3rd generation lentiviral gRNA plasmid targeting human PI4K2A
Depositing lab: John Doench & David Root. Depositing organization: Broad Institute. Publication: Optimized sgRNA design to maximize activity and minimize off-target effects of CRISPR-Cas9. Doench JG, Fusi N, Sullender M, Hegde M, Vaimberg EW, Donovan KF, Smith I, Tothova Z, Wilen C, Orchard R, Virgin HW, Listgarten J, Root DE. Nat Biotechnol. 2016 Jan 18. doi: 10.1038/nbt.3437. PubMed 26780180.
Backbone
  Vector backbone: lentiGuide-Puro
  Backbone manufacturer: Zhang Lab (Addgene plasmid # 52963)
  Vector type: Mammalian Expression, Lentiviral, CRISPR
  Selectable markers: Puromycin
Growth in bacteria
  Bacterial resistance: Ampicillin, 100 μg/mL
  Growth temperature: 37°C
  Growth strain: DH5alpha
  Copy number: High Copy
Gene/Insert
  Gene/Insert name: PI4K2A (alt names: PI4K2A; NM_018425.3)
  gRNA/shRNA sequence: TTAATCCTAAGTGGACCAAG
  Species: H. sapiens (human)
  Entrez Gene: PI4K2A (a.k.a. NEDMSB, PI4KII, PIK42A)
  Promoter: hU6
  Cloning method: Unknown
  Sequencing primers: 5′ U6-F; 3′ pS2-R
Terms and licenses: Academic/Nonprofit Terms; Industry Terms: Not Available to Industry
Depositor comments: The gRNA was designed to target the following Genbank reference sequence(s): NM_018425.3. Note that this plasmid does NOT contain Cas9. It should be used in conjunction with lentiCas9-Blast (Addgene #52962) or otherwise with cell lines already expressing Cas9. Browse the full kinome gRNA library at http://www.addgene.org/pooled-library/broadgpp-human-kinome/ or visit http://www.broadinstitute.org/rnai/public/ for detailed protocols and information.
How to cite: PI4K2A gRNA (BRDN0001147595) was a gift from John Doench & David Root (Addgene plasmid # 76822 ; http://n2t.net/addgene:76822 ; RRID:Addgene_76822)
