[The description below was written by a language model from this plasmid's Addgene catalogue record and pLannotate feature annotations shown in this document.]
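Description:
PI4K2A gRNA (BRDN0001147595) is a third-generation lentiviral CRISPR guide plasmid built on the lentiGuide-Puro backbone, carrying a single guide RNA directed against human PI4K2A (phosphatidylinositol 4-kinase type 2 alpha), designed against its RefSeq transcript. The 8.3 kb plasmid is propagated in E. coli at high copy from a ColE1/pUC-type origin under ampicillin selection (AmpR). It also retains an f1 origin, an SV40 origin and remnants of lac-derived and T7/T3 cloning-vector sequence.

The lentiviral transfer cassette begins with an RSV promoter fused to a truncated HIV-1 5' LTR, which makes genomic RNA production Tat-independent. This is followed by the Ψ packaging signal with a partial gag fragment, the Rev response element for Rev-dependent nuclear export, and a cPPT/CTS that aids nuclear import of the proviral DNA. Within this unit, a human U6 RNA polymerase III promoter drives the targeting spacer fused to the Streptococcus pyogenes Cas9 gRNA scaffold. Downstream, an EF-1α core promoter with its intron A expresses puromycin N-acetyltransferase, allowing selection of transduced mammalian cells. A WPRE enhances transcript expression, and the cassette ends in a self-inactivating ΔU3 3' LTR followed by an SV40 polyadenylation signal.

The plasmid does not encode Cas9, so it is meant to be used with a separate Cas9 lentiviral vector or in cells that already express Cas9. There, the guide directs cleavage of PI4K2A for gene knockout. It belongs to a set of guides forming a human kinome library, designed with optimized rules intended to maximize on-target activity and reduce off-target effects.
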