Features (pLannotate 1.2.2; 29 found; start..end, strand, type, name):
     14..80      +  CDS            small t antigen (fragment): SV40 (simian virus 40) small t antigen
    106..317     +  promoter       EF-1α core promoter: core promoter for human elongation factor EF-1α
    318..1256    +  intron         EF-1α intron A: intron upstream of the start codon of human EF-1α
   1278..1877    +  CDS            PuroR (fragment): puromycin N-acetyltransferase; pac from Streptomyces; confers resistance to puromycin
   1893..2481    +  misc_feature   WPRE: woodchuck hepatitis virus posttranscriptional regulatory element
   2532..2551    +  misc_feature   cPPT/CTS (fragment): central polypurine tract and central termination sequence of HIV-1
   2553..2786    +  LTR            3' LTR (ΔU3): self-inactivating 3' long terminal repeat (LTR) from HIV-1
   2864..2985    +  polyA_signal   SV40 poly(A) signal: SV40 polyadenylation signal
   3025..3160    +  rep_origin     SV40 ori: SV40 origin of replication
   3181..3199    -  promoter       T7 promoter: promoter for bacteriophage T7 RNA polymerase
   3207..3362    +  CDS            lacZα (fragment): LacZα fragment of β-galactosidase; lacZ fragment
   3367..3795    +  rep_origin     f1 ori (sequence partly withheld): f1 bacteriophage origin of replication; arrow indicates direction of (+) strand synthesis
   3848..3952    +  promoter       AmpR promoter: bla
   3953..4813    +  CDS            AmpR: β-lactamase; bla; confers resistance to ampicillin, carbenicillin, and related antibiotics
   4984..5572    +  rep_origin     ori: high-copy-number ColE1/pMB1/pBR322/pUC origin of replication
   5755..5847    +  CDS            lacI (fragment): lac repressor; lacI; The lac repressor binds to the lac operator to inhibit transcription in E. coli. This inhibition can be relieved by adding lactose or isopropyl-β-D-thiogalactopyranoside (IPTG).
   5860..5881    +  protein_bind   CAP binding site: CAP binding activates transcription in the presence of cAMP. E. coli catabolite activator protein
   5896..5926    +  promoter       lac promoter: promoter for the E. coli lac operon
   5934..5950    +  protein_bind   lac operator: The lac repressor binds to the lac operator to inhibit transcription in E. coli. This inhibition can be relieved by adding lactose or isopropyl-β-D-thiogalactopyranoside (IPTG). lac repressor encoded by lacI
   5995..6013    +  promoter       T3 promoter: promoter for bacteriophage T3 RNA polymerase
   6041..6267    +  promoter       RSV promoter: Rous sarcoma virus enhancer/promoter
   6268..6448    +  LTR            5' LTR (truncated): truncated 5' long terminal repeat (LTR) from HIV-1
   6495..6620    +  misc_feature   HIV-1 Ψ: packaging signal of human immunodeficiency virus type 1
   6604..6967    +  CDS            HIV-1 gag (fragment): gag protein from human immunodeficiency virus 1; gag
   7113..7346    +  misc_feature   RRE: The Rev response element (RRE) of HIV-1 allows for Rev-dependent mRNA export from the nucleus to the cytoplasm.
   7723..7749    +  CDS            Rev (fragment): human immunodeficiency virus 1 (HIV-1) Rev protein; rev; enhances nuclear export of unspliced and incompletely spliced viral mRNAs
   7753..7993    +  promoter       U6 promoter: RNA polymerase III promoter for human U6 snRNA
   8023..8098    +  misc_RNA       gRNA scaffold: guide RNA scaffold for the Streptococcus pyogenes CRISPR/Cas9 system
   8154..8271    +  misc_feature   cPPT/CTS: central polypurine tract and central termination sequence of HIV-1
>Addgene plasmid #76822 | PI4K2A gRNA (BRDN0001147595) | addgene full sequence | sequence record 186574 | Addgene Assembled Sequence
CCCGGGTGCAAAGATGGATAAAGTTTTAAACAGAGAGGAATCTTTGCAGCTAATGGACCTTCTAGGTCTT
GAAAGGAGTGGGAATTGGCTCCGGTGCCCGTCAGTGGGCAGAGCGCACATCGCCCACAGTCCCCGAGAAG
TTGGGGGGAGGGGTCGGCAATTGATCCGGTGCCTAGAGAAGGTGGCGCGGGGTAAACTGGGAAAGTGATG
TCGTGTACTGGCTCCGCCTTTTTCCCGAGGGTGGGGGAGAACCGTATATAAGTGCAGTAGTCGCCGTGAA
CGTTCTTTTTCGCAACGGGTTTGCCGCCAGAACACAGGTAAGTGCCGTGTGTGGTTCCCGCGGGCCTGGC
CTCTTTACGGGTTATGGCCCTTGCGTGCCTTGAATTACTTCCACCTGGCTGCAGTACGTGATTCTTGATC
CCGAGCTTCGGGTTGGAAGTGGGTGGGAGAGTTCGAGGCCTTGCGCTTAAGGAGCCCCTTCGCCTCGTGC
TTGAGTTGAGGCCTGGCCTGGGCGCTGGGGCCGCCGCGTGCGAATCTGGTGGCACCTTCGCGCCTGTCTC
GCTGCTTTCGATAAGTCTCTAGCCATTTAAAATTTTTGATGACCTGCTGCGACGCTTTTTTTCTGGCAAG
ATAGTCTTGTAAATGCGGGCCAAGATCTGCACACTGGTATTTCGGTTTTTGGGGCCGCGGGCGGCGACGG
GGCCCGTGCGTCCCAGCGCACATGTTCGGCGAGGCGGGGCCTGCGAGCGCGGCCACCGAGAATCGGACGG
GGGTAGTCTCAAGCTGGCCGGCCTGCTCTGGTGCCTGGCCTCGCGCCGCCGTGTATCGCCCCGCCCTGGG
CGGCAAGGCTGGCCCGGTCGGCACCAGTTGCGTGAGCGGAAAGATGGCCGCTTCCCGGCCCTGCTGCAGG
GAGCTCAAAATGGAGGACGCGGCGCTCGGGAGAGCGGGCGGGTGAGTCACCCACACAAAGGAAAAGGGCC
TTTCCGTCCTCAGCCGTCGCTTCATGTGACTCCACGGAGTACCGGGCGCCGTCCAGGCACCTCGATTAGT
TCTCGAGCTTTTGGAGTACGTCGTCTTTAGGTTGGGGGGAGGGGTTTTATGCGATGGAGTTTCCCCACAC
TGAGTGGGTGGAGACTGAAGTTAGGCCAGCTTGGCACTTGATGTAATTCTCCTTGGAATTTGCCCTTTTT
GAGTTTGGATCTTGGTTCATTCTCAAGCCTCAGACAGTGGTTCAAAGTTTTTTTCTTCCATTTCAGGTGT
CGTGACGTACGGCCACCATGACCGAGTACAAGCCCACGGTGCGCCTCGCCACCCGCGACGACGTCCCCAG
GGCCGTACGCACCCTCGCCGCCGCGTTCGCCGACTACCCCGCCACGCGCCACACCGTCGATCCGGACCGC
CACATCGAGCGGGTCACCGAGCTGCAAGAACTCTTCCTCACGCGCGTCGGGCTCGACATCGGCAAGGTGT
GGGTCGCGGACGACGGCGCCGCCGTGGCGGTCTGGACCACGCCGGAGAGCGTCGAAGCGGGGGCGGTGTT
CGCCGAGATCGGCCCGCGCATGGCCGAGTTGAGCGGTTCCCGGCTGGCCGCGCAGCAACAGATGGAAGGC
CTCCTGGCGCCGCACCGGCCCAAGGAGCCCGCGTGGTTCCTGGCCACCGTCGGAGTCTCGCCCGACCACC
AGGGCAAGGGTCTGGGCAGCGCCGTCGTGCTCCCCGGAGTGGAGGCGGCCGAGCGCGCCGGGGTGCCCGC
CTTCCTGGAGACCTCCGCGCCCCGCAACCTCCCCTTCTACGAGCGGCTCGGCTTCACCGTCACCGCCGAC
GTCGAGGTGCCCGAAGGACCGCGCACCTGGTGCATGACCCGCAAGCCCGGTGCCTGAACGCGTTAAGTCG
ACAATCAACCTCTGGATTACAAAATTTGTGAAAGATTGACTGGTATTCTTAACTATGTTGCTCCTTTTAC
GCTATGTGGATACGCTGCTTTAATGCCTTTGTATCATGCTATTGCTTCCCGTATGGCTTTCATTTTCTCC
TCCTTGTATAAATCCTGGTTGCTGTCTCTTTATGAGGAGTTGTGGCCCGTTGTCAGGCAACGTGGCGTGG
TGTGCACTGTGTTTGCTGACGCAACCCCCACTGGTTGGGGCATTGCCACCACCTGTCAGCTCCTTTCCGG
GACTTTCGCTTTCCCCCTCCCTATTGCCACGGCGGAACTCATCGCCGCCTGCCTTGCCCGCTGCTGGACA
GGGGCTCGGCTGTTGGGCACTGACAATTCCGTGGTGTTGTCGGGGAAATCATCGTCCTTTCCTTGGCTGC
TCGCCTGTGTTGCCACCTGGATTCTGCGCGGGACGTCCTTCTGCTACGTCCCTTCGGCCCTCAATCCAGC
GGACCTTCCTTCCCGCGGCCTGCTGCCGGCTCTGCGGCCTCTTCCGCGTCTTCGCCTTCGCCCTCAGACG
AGTCGGATCTCCCTTTGGGCCGCCTCCCCGCGTCGACTTTAAGACCAATGACTTACAAGGCAGCTGTAGA
TCTTAGCCACTTTTTAAAAGAAAAGGGGGGACTGGAAGGGCTAATTCACTCCCAACGAAGACAAGATCTG
CTTTTTGCTTGTACTGGGTCTCTCTGGTTAGACCAGATCTGAGCCTGGGAGCTCTCTGGCTAACTAGGGA
ACCCACTGCTTAAGCCTCAATAAAGCTTGCCTTGAGTGCTTCAAGTAGTGTGTGCCCGTCTGTTGTGTGA
CTCTGGTAACTAGAGATCCCTCAGACCCTTTTAGTCAGTGTGGAAAATCTCTAGCAGTACGTATAGTAGT
TCATGTCATCTTATTATTCAGTATTTATAACTTGCAAAGAAATGAATATCAGAGAGTGAGAGGAACTTGT
TTATTGCAGCTTATAATGGTTACAAATAAAGCAATAGCATCACAAATTTCACAAATAAAGCATTTTTTTC
ACTGCATTCTAGTTGTGGTTTGTCCAAACTCATCAATGTATCTTATCATGTCTGGCTCTAGCTATCCCGC
CCCTAACTCCGCCCATCCCGCCCCTAACTCCGCCCAGTTCCGCCCATTCTCCGCCCCATGGCTGACTAAT
TTTTTTTATTTATGCAGAGGCCGAGGCCGCCTCGGCCTCTGAGCTATTCCAGAAGTAGTGAGGAGGCTTT
TTTGGAGGCCTAGGGACGTACCCAATTCGCCCTATAGTGAGTCGTATTACGCGCGCTCACTGGCCGTCGT
TTTACAACGTCGTGACTGGGAAAACCCTGGCGTTACCCAACTTAATCGCCTTGCAGCACATCCCCCTTTC
GCCAGCTGGCGTAATAGCGAAGAGGCCCGCACCGATCGCCCTTCCCAACAGTTGCGCAGCCTGAATGGCG
AATGGG
[124 nt withheld, positions 3367-3490]
C
[91 nt withheld, positions 3492-3582]
A
[49 nt withheld, positions 3584-3632]
CCTTTGACGTTGGAGTCCACGTTCTTT
[37 nt withheld, positions 3660-3696]
ACCCTATCTCGGTCTATTCTTTTGATTTATAAGGGATTTTGCCGATTTCGGCCTATTGGTTAAAAAATGA
GCTGATTTAACAAAAATTTAACGCGAATTTTAACAAAATATTAACGCTTACAATTTAGGTGGCACTTTTC
GGGGAAATGTGCGCGGAACCCCTATTTGTTTATTTTTCTAAATACATTCAAATATGTATCCGCTCATGAG
ACAATAACCCTGATAAATGCTTCAATAATATTGAAAAAGGAAGAGTATGAGTATTCAACATTTCCGTGTC
GCCCTTATTCCCTTTTTTGCGGCATTTTGCCTTCCTGTTTTTGCTCACCCAGAAACGCTGGTGAAAGTAA
AAGATGCTGAAGATCAGTTGGGTGCACGAGTGGGTTACATCGAACTGGATCTCAACAGCGGTAAGATCCT
TGAGAGTTTTCGCCCCGAAGAACGTTTTCCAATGATGAGCACTTTTAAAGTTCTGCTATGTGGCGCGGTA
TTATCCCGTATTGACGCCGGGCAAGAGCAACTCGGTCGCCGCATACACTATTCTCAGAATGACTTGGTTG
AGTACTCACCAGTCACAGAAAAGCATCTTACGGATGGCATGACAGTAAGAGAATTATGCAGTGCTGCCAT
AACCATGAGTGATAACACTGCGGCCAACTTACTTCTGACAACGATCGGAGGACCGAAGGAGCTAACCGCT
TTTTTGCACAACATGGGGGATCATGTAACTCGCCTTGATCGTTGGGAACCGGAGCTGAATGAAGCCATAC
CAAACGACGAGCGTGACACCACGATGCCTGTAGCAATGGCAACAACGTTGCGCAAACTATTAACTGGCGA
ACTACTTACTCTAGCTTCCCGGCAACAATTAATAGACTGGATGGAGGCGGATAAAGTTGCAGGACCACTT
CTGCGCTCGGCCCTTCCGGCTGGCTGGTTTATTGCTGATAAATCTGGAGCCGGTGAGCGTGGGTCTCGCG
GTATCATTGCAGCACTGGGGCCAGATGGTAAGCCCTCCCGTATCGTAGTTATCTACACGACGGGGAGTCA
GGCAACTATGGATGAACGAAATAGACAGATCGCTGAGATAGGTGCCTCACTGATTAAGCATTGGTAACTG
TCAGACCAAGTTTACTCATATATACTTTAGATTGATTTAAAACTTCATTTTTAATTTAAAAGGATCTAGG
TGAAGATCCTTTTTGATAATCTCATGACCAAAATCCCTTAACGTGAGTTTTCGTTCCACTGAGCGTCAGA
CCCCGTAGAAAAGATCAAAGGATCTTCTTGAGATCCTTTTTTTCTGCGCGTAATCTGCTGCTTGCAAACA
AAAAAACCACCGCTACCAGCGGTGGTTTGTTTGCCGGATCAAGAGCTACCAACTCTTTTTCCGAAGGTAA
CTGGCTTCAGCAGAGCGCAGATACCAAATACTGTTCTTCTAGTGTAGCCGTAGTTAGGCCACCACTTCAA
GAACTCTGTAGCACCGCCTACATACCTCGCTCTGCTAATCCTGTTACCAGTGGCTGCTGCCAGTGGCGAT
AAGTCGTGTCTTACCGGGTTGGACTCAAGACGATAGTTACCGGATAAGGCGCAGCGGTCGGGCTGAACGG
GGGGTTCGTGCACACAGCCCAGCTTGGAGCGAACGACCTACACCGAACTGAGATACCTACAGCGTGAGCT
ATGAGAAAGCGCCACGCTTCCCGAAGGGAGAAAGGCGGACAGGTATCCGGTAAGCGGCAGGGTCGGAACA
GGAGAGCGCACGAGGGAGCTTCCAGGGGGAAACGCCTGGTATCTTTATAGTCCTGTCGGGTTTCGCCACC
TCTGACTTGAGCGTCGATTTTTGTGATGCTCGTCAGGGGGGCGGAGCCTATGGAAAAACGCCAGCAACGC
GGCCTTTTTACGGTTCCTGGCCTTTTGCTGGCCTTTTGCTCACATGTTCTTTCCTGCGTTATCCCCTGAT
TCTGTGGATAACCGTATTACCGCCTTTGAGTGAGCTGATACCGCTCGCCGCAGCCGAACGACCGAGCGCA
GCGAGTCAGTGAGCGAGGAAGCGGAAGAGCGCCCAATACGCAAACCGCCTCTCCCCGCGCGTTGGCCGAT
TCATTAATGCAGCTGGCACGACAGGTTTCCCGACTGGAAAGCGGGCAGTGAGCGCAACGCAATTAATGTG
AGTTAGCTCACTCATTAGGCACCCCAGGCTTTACACTTTATGCTTCCGGCTCGTATGTTGTGTGGAATTG
TGAGCGGATAACAATTTCACACAGGAAACAGCTATGACCATGATTACGCCAAGCGCGCAATTAACCCTCA
CTAAAGGGAACAAAAGCTGGAGCTGCAAGCTTAATGTAGTCTTATGCAATACTCTTGTAGTCTTGCAACA
TGGTAACGATGAGTTAGCAACATGCCTTACAAGGAGAGAAAAAGCACCGTGCATGCCGATTGGTGGAAGT
AAGGTGGTACGATCGTGCCTTATTAGGAAGGCAACAGACGGGTCTGACATGGATTGGACGAACCACTGAA
TTGCCGCATTGCAGAGATATTGTATTTAAGTGCCTAGCTCGATACATAAACGGGTCTCTCTGGTTAGACC
AGATCTGAGCCTGGGAGCTCTCTGGCTAACTAGGGAACCCACTGCTTAAGCCTCAATAAAGCTTGCCTTG
AGTGCTTCAAGTAGTGTGTGCCCGTCTGTTGTGTGACTCTGGTAACTAGAGATCCCTCAGACCCTTTTAG
TCAGTGTGGAAAATCTCTAGCAGTGGCGCCCGAACAGGGACTTGAAAGCGAAAGGGAAACCAGAGGAGCT
CTCTCGACGCAGGACTCGGCTTGCTGAAGCGCGCACGGCAAGAGGCGAGGGGCGGCGACTGGTGAGTACG
CCAAAAATTTTGACTAGCGGAGGCTAGAAGGAGAGAGATGGGTGCGAGAGCGTCAGTATTAAGCGGGGGA
GAATTAGATCGCGATGGGAAAAAATTCGGTTAAGGCCAGGGGGAAAGAAAAAATATAAATTAAAACATAT
AGTATGGGCAAGCAGGGAGCTAGAACGATTCGCAGTTAATCCTGGCCTGTTAGAAACATCAGAAGGCTGT
AGACAAATACTGGGACAGCTACAACCATCCCTTCAGACAGGATCAGAAGAACTTAGATCATTATATAATA
CAGTAGCAACCCTCTATTGTGTGCATCAAAGGATAGAGATAAAAGACACCAAGGAAGCTTTAGACAAGAT
AGAGGAAGAGCAAAACAAAAGTAAGACCACCGCACAGCAAGCGGCCGCTGATCTTCAGACCTGGAGGAGG
AGATATGAGGGACAATTGGAGAAGTGAATTATATAAATATAAAGTAGTAAAAATTGAACCATTAGGAGTA
GCACCCACCAAGGCAAAGAGAAGAGTGGTGCAGAGAGAAAAAAGAGCAGTGGGAATAGGAGCTTTGTTCC
TTGGGTTCTTGGGAGCAGCAGGAAGCACTATGGGCGCAGCGTCAATGACGCTGACGGTACAGGCCAGACA
ATTATTGTCTGGTATAGTGCAGCAGCAGAACAATTTGCTGAGGGCTATTGAGGCGCAACAGCATCTGTTG
CAACTCACAGTCTGGGGCATCAAGCAGCTCCAGGCAAGAATCCTGGCTGTGGAAAGATACCTAAAGGATC
AACAGCTCCTGGGGATTTGGGGTTGCTCTGGAAAACTCATTTGCACCACTGCTGTGCCTTGGAATGCTAG
TTGGAGTAATAAATCTCTGGAACAGATTTGGAATCACACGACCTGGATGGAGTGGGACAGAGAAATTAAC
AATTACACAAGCTTAATACACTCCTTAATTGAAGAATCGCAAAACCAGCAAGAAAAGAATGAACAAGAAT
TATTGGAATTAGATAAATGGGCAAGTTTGTGGAATTGGTTTAACATAACAAATTGGCTGTGGTATATAAA
ATTATTCATAATGATAGTAGGAGGCTTGGTAGGTTTAAGAATAGTTTTTGCTGTACTTTCTATAGTGAAT
AGAGTTAGGCAGGGATATTCACCATTATCGTTTCAGACCCACCTCCCAACCCCGAGGGGACCCAGAGAGG
GCCTATTTCCCATGATTCCTTCATATTTGCATATACGATACAAGGCTGTTAGAGAGATAATTAGAATTAA
TTTGACTGTAAACACAAAGATATTAGTACAAAATACGTGACGTAGAAAGTAATAATTTCTTGGGTAGTTT
GCAGTTTTAAAATTATGTTTTAAAATGGACTATCATATGCTTACCGTAACTTGAAAGTATTTCGATTTCT
TGGCTTTATATATCTTGTGGAAAGGACGAAACACCGTTAATCCTAAGTGGACCAAGGTTTTAGAGCTAGA
AATAGCAAGTTAAAATAAGGCTAGTCCGTTATCAACTTGAAAAAGTGGCACCGAGTCGGTGCTTTTTTAA
GCTTGGCGTAACTAGATCTTGAGACAAATGGCAGTATTCATCCACAATTTTAAAAGAAAAGGGGGGATTG
GGGGGTACAGTGCAGGGGAAAGAATAGTAGACATAATAGCAACAGACATACAAACTAAAGAATTACAAAA
ACAAATTACAAAAATTCAAAATTTTCGGGTTTATTACAGGGACAGCAGAGATCCACTTTGGCGCCGGCTC
GAGGGGG
