>Addgene plasmid #76822 | PI4K2A gRNA (BRDN0001147595) | depositor partial sequence | sequence record 144282 | Target Sequence
TTAATCCTAAGTGGACCAAG
