>Addgene plasmid #76822 | PI4K2A gRNA (BRDN0001147595) | addgene partial sequence | sequence record 186573 | hU6-F
TAGAAAGTAATAATTTCTTGGGTAGTTTGCAGTTTTAAAATTATGTTTTAAAATGGACTATCATATGCTT
ACCGTAACTTGAAAGTATTTCGATTTCTTGGCTTTATATATCTTGTGGAAAGGACGAAACACCGTTAATC
CTAAGTGGACCAAGTTTTAGAGCTAGAAATAGCAAGTTAAAATAAGGCTAGTCCGTTATCAACTTGAAAA
AGTGGCACCGAGTCGGTGCTTTTTTAAGCTTGGCGTAACTAGATCTTGAGACAAATGGCAGTATTCATCC
ACAATTTTAAAAGAAAAGGGGGGATTGGGGGGTACAGTGCAGGGGAAAGAATAGTAGACATAATAGCAAC
AGACATACAAACTAAAGAATTACAAAAACAAATTACAAAAATTCAAAATTTTCGGGTTTATTACAGGGAC
AGCAGAGATCCACTTTGGCGCCGGCTCGAGGGGGCCCGGGTGCAAAGATGGATAAAGTTTTAAACAGAGA
GGAATCTTTGCAGCTAATGGACCTTCTAGGTCTTGAAAGGAGTGGGAATTGGCTCCGGTGCCCGTCAGTG
GGCAGAGCGC
